>Addgene plasmid #91368 | pHH0103_GRAP2-2/2 | addgene full sequence | sequence record 192233 | Addgene NGS Result
AAATAGGCGTATCACGAGGCCCTTTCGTCTTCAAGAATTCCCGACACCATCGAATGGTGCAAAACCTTTC
GCGGTATGGCATGATAGCGCCCGGAAGAGAGTCAATTCAGGGTGGTGAATGTGAAACCAGTAACGTTATA
CGATGTCGCAGAGTATGCCGGTGTCTCTTATCAGACCGTTTCCCGCGTGGTGAACCAGGCCAGCCACGTT
TCTGCGAAAACGCGGGAAAAAGTGGAAGCGGCGATGGCGGAGCTGAATTACATTCCCAACCGCGTGGCAC
AACAACTGGCGGGCAAACAGTCGTTGCTGATTGGCGTTGCCACCTCCAGTCTGGCCCTGCACGCGCCGTC
GCAAATTGTCGCGGCGATTAAATCTCGCGCCGATCAACTGGGTGCCAGCGTGGTGGTGTCGATGGTAGAA
CGAAGCGGCGTCGAAGCCTGTAAAGCGGCGGTGCACAATCTTCTCGCGCAACGCGTCAGTGGGCTGATCA
TTAACTATCCGCTGGATGACCAGGATGCCATTGCTGTGGAAGCTGCCTGCACTAATGTTCCGGCGTTATT
TCTTGATGTCTCTGACCAGACACCCATCAACAGTATTATTTTCTCCCATGAAGACGGTACGCGACTGGGC
GTGGAGCATCTGGTCGCATTGGGTCACCAGCAAATCGCGCTGTTAGCGGGCCCATTAAGTTCTGTCTCGG
CGCGTCTGCGTCTGGCTGGCTGGCATAAATATCTCACTCGCAATCAAATTCAGCCGATAGCGGAACGGGA
AGGCGACTGGAGTGCCATGTCCGGTTTTCAACAAACCATGCAAATGCTGAATGAGGGCATCGTTCCCACT
GCGATGCTGGTTGCCAACGATCAGATGGCGCTGGGCGCAATGCGCGCCATTACCGAGTCCGGGCTGCGCG
TTGGTGCGGATATCTCGGTAGTGGGATACGACGATACCGAAGACAGCTCATGTTATATCCCGCCGTTAAC
CACCATCAAACAGGATTTTCGCCTGCTGGGGCAAACCAGCGTGGACCGCTTGCTGCAACTCTCTCAGGGC
CAGGCGGTGAAGGGCAATCAGCTGTTGCCCGTCTCACTGGTGAAAAGAAAAACCACCCTGGCGCCCAATA
CGCAAACCGCCTCTCCCCGCGCGTTGGCCGATTCATTAATGCAGCTGGCACGACAGGTTTCCCGACTGGA
AAGCGGGCAGTGAGCGCAACGCAATTAATGTAAGTTAGCTCACTCATTAGGCACAATTCTCATGTTTGAC
AGCTTATCATCGACTGCACGGTGCACCAATGCTTCTGGCGTCAGGCAGCCATCGGAAGCTGTGGTATGGC
TGTGCAGGTCGTAAATCACTGCATAATTCGTGTCGCTCAAGGCGCACTCCCGTTCTGGATAATGTTTTTT
GCGCCGACATCATAACGGTTCTGGCAAATATTCTGAAATGAGCTGTTGACAATTAATCATCGGCTCGTAT
AATGTGTGGAATTGTGAGCGGATAACAATTTCACACAGGAAACAGCCAGTCCGTTTAGGTGTTTTCACGA
GCACTTCACCAACAAGGACCATAGATTATGAAAATCGAAGAACACCATCACCATCACCATTCCAGCGGTA
AGCTTATGTCCCCTATACTAGGTTATTGGAAAATTAAGGGCCTTGTGCAACCCACTCGACTTCTTTTGGA
ATATCTTGAAGAAAAATATGAAGAGCATTTGTATGAGCGCGATGAAGGTGATAAATGGCGAAACAAAAAG
TTTGAATTGGGTTTGGAGTTTCCCAATCTTCCTTATTATATTGATGGTGATGTTAAATTAACACAGTCTA
TGGCCATCATACGTTATATAGCTGACAAGCACAACATGTTGGGTGGTTGTCCAAAAGAGCGTGCAGAGAT
TTCAATGCTTGAAGGAGCGGTTTTGGATATTAGATACGGTGTTTCGAGAATTGCATATAGTAAAGACTTT
GAAACTCTCAAAGTTGATTTTCTTAGCAAGCTACCTGAAATGCTGAAAATGTTCGAAGATCGTTTATGTC
ATAAAACATATTTAAATGGTGATCATGTAACCCATCCTGACTTCATGTTGTATGACGCTCTTGATGTTGT
TTTATACATGGACCCAATGTGCCTGGATGCGTTCCCAAAATTAGTTTGTTTTAAAAAACGTATTGAAGCT
ATCCCACAAATTGATAAGTACTTGAAATCCAGCAAGTATATAGCATGGCCTTTGCAGGGCTGGCAAGCCA
CGTTTGGTGGTGGCGACCATCCTCCAAAATCGGATCTGGAAGTTCTGTTCCAGGGGCCCCTGTCCAGCGG
TCTGGTTCCGCGTGGTTCCGGTACCGCGGCCCAGCCGGCCATGGCCCAGGGCGCGCTGCGTTGGGCACGT
GCACTGTATGATTTCGAAGCCCTGGAAGATGATGAACTGGGTTTTCATTCCGGTGAAGTCGTTGAAGTTC
TGGATTCCTCCAATCCATCTTGGTGGACCGGTCGTCTGCATAACAAACTCGGTCTCTTTCCGGCAAACTA
TGTTGCACCAATGACCGCGGCCGCATA
[142 nt withheld, positions 2548-2689]
C
[98 nt withheld, positions 2691-2788]
AGTTTGTACTGGTGACGAAACTCAGTGTCTAGCTAGAGTGGC
[149 nt withheld, positions 2831-2979]
T
[41 nt withheld, positions 2981-3021]
T
[62 nt withheld, positions 3023-3084]
A
[35 nt withheld, positions 3086-3120]
CCTCCCTCAATCGGTTGAATGTCGCCCTTTTGTCTTTGGCGCTGGTAAACCATATGAA
[86 nt withheld, positions 3179-3264]
T
[54 nt withheld, positions 3266-3319]
CTAGCGCCGCCCTATACCTTGTCTGCCTCCCCGCGTTGCGTCGCGGTGCATGGAGCCGGGCCACCTCGAC
CTGAATGGAAGCCGGCGGCACCTCGCTAACGGATTCACCACTCCAAGAATTGGAGCCAATCAATTCTTGC
GGAGAACTGTGAATGCGCAAACCAACCCTTGGCAGAACATATCCATCGCGTCCGCCATCTCCAGCAGCCG
CACGCGGCGCATCTCGGGCAGCGTTGGGTCCTGGCCACGGGTGCGCATGATCGTGCTCCTGTCGTTGAGG
ACCCGGCTAGGCTGGCGGGGTTGCCTTACTGGTTAGCAGAATGAATCACCGATACGCGAGCGAACGTGAA
GCGACTGCTGCTGCAAAACGTCTGCGACCTGAGCAACAACATGAATGGTCTTCGGTTTCCGTGTTTCGTA
AAGTCTGGAAACGCGGAAGTCAGCGCCCTGCACCATTATGTTCCGGATCTGCATCGCAGGATGCTGCTGG
CTACCCTGTGGAACACCTACATCTGTATTAACGAAGCGCTGGCATTGACCCTGAGTGATTTTTCTCTGGT
CCCGCCGCATCCATACCGCCAGTTGTTTACCCTCACAACGTTCCAGTAACCGGGCATGTTCATCATCAGT
AACCCGTATCGTGAGCATCCTCTCTCGTTTCATCGGTATCATTACCCCCATGAACAGAAATCCCCCTTAC
ACGGAGGCATCAGTGACCAAACAGGAAAAAACCGCCCTTAACATGGCCCGCTTTATCAGAAGCCAGACAT
TAACGCTTCTGGAGAAACTCAACGAGCTGGACGCGGATGAACAGGCAGACATCTGTGAATCGCTTCACGA
CCACGCTGATGAGCTTTACCGCAGGATCCGCGAAATTGTAAGCGTTAATATTTTGTTAAAATTCGCGTTA
AATTTTTGTTAAATCAGCTCATTTTTTAACCAATAGGCCGAAATCGGCAAAATCCCTTATAAATCAAAAG
AATAGACCGAGATAGGGT
[37 nt withheld, positions 4318-4354]
AAAGAACGTGGACTCCAACGTCAAAGG
[49 nt withheld, positions 4382-4430]
T
[91 nt withheld, positions 4432-4522]
G
[124 nt withheld, positions 4524-4647]
CGCGGATCCTGCCTCGCGCGTTTCGGTGATGACGGTGAAAACCTCTGACACATGCAGCTCCCGGAGACGG
TCACAGCTTGTCTGTAAGCGGATGCCGGGAGCAGACAAGCCCGTCAGGGCGCGTCAGCGGGTGTTGGCGG
GTGTCGGGGCGCAGCCATGACCCAGTCACGTAGCGATAGCGGAGTGTATACTGGCTTAACTATGCGGCAT
CAGAGCAGATTGTACTGAGAGTGCACCATATGCGGTGTGAAATACCGCACAGATGCGTAAGGAGAAAATA
CCGCATCAGGCGCTCTTCCGCTTCCTCGCTCACTGACTCGCTGCGCTCGGTCGTTCGGCTGCGGCGAGCG
GTATCAGCTCACTCAAAGGCGGTAATACGGTTATCCACAGAATCAGGGGATAACGCAGGAAAGAACATGT
GAGCAAAAGGCCAGCAAAAGGCCAGGAACCGTAAAAAGGCCGCGTTGCTGGCGTTTTTCCATAGGCTCCG
CCCCCCTGACGAGCATCACAAAAATCGACGCTCAAGTCAGAGGTGGCGAAACCCGACAGGACTATAAAGA
TACCAGGGTTTCCCCCTGGAAGCTCCCTCGTGCGCTCTCCTGTTCCGACCCTGCCGCTTACCGGATACCT
GTCCGCCTTTCTCCCTTCGGGAAGCGTGGCGCTTTCTCATAGCTCACGCTGTAGGTATCTCAGTTCGGTG
TAGGTCGTTCGCTCCAAGCTGGGCTGTGTGCACGAACCCCCCGTTCAGCCCGACCGCTGCGCCTTATCCG
GTAACTATCGTCTTGAGTCCAACCCGGTAAGACACGACTTATCGCCACTGGCAGCAGCCACTGGTAACAG
GATTAGCAGAGCGAGGTATGTAGGCGGTGCTACAGAGTTCTTGAAGTGGTGGCCTAACTACGGCTACACT
AGAAGGACAGTATTTGGTATCTGCGCTCTGCTGAAGCCAGTTACCTTCGGAAAAAGAGTTGGTAGCTCTT
GATCCGGCAAACAAACCACCGCTGGTAGCGGTGGTTTTTTTGTTTGCAAGCAGCAGATTACGCGCAGAAA
AAAAGGATCTCAAGAAGATCCTTTGATCTTTTCTACGGGGTCTGACGCTCAGTGGAACGAAAACTCACGT
TAAGGGATTTTGGTCATGAGATTATCAAAAAGGATCTTCACCTAGATCCTTTTAAATTAAAAATGAAGTT
TTAAATCAATCTAAAGTATATATGAGTAAACTTGGTCTGACAGTTACCAATGCTTAATCAGTGAGGCACC
TATCTCAGCGATCTGTCTATTTCGTTCATCCATAGTTGCCTGACTCCCCGTCGTGTAGATAACTACGATA
CGGGAGGGCTTACCATCTGGCCCCAGTGCTGCAATGATACCGCGAGACCCACGCTCACCGGCTCCAGATT
TATCAGCAATAAACCAGCCAGCCGGAAGGGCCGAGCGCAGAAGTGGTCCTGCAACTTTATCCGCCTCCAT
CCAGTCTATTAATTGTTGCCGGGAAGCTAGAGTAAGTAGTTCGCCAGTTAATAGTTTGCGCAACGTTGTT
GCCATTGCTGCAGGCATCGTGGTGTCACGCTCGTCGTTTGGTATGGCTTCATTCAGCTCCGGTTCCCAAC
GATCAAGGCGAGTTACATGATCCCCCATATTGTGCAAAAAAGCGGTTAGCTCCTTCGGTCCTCCGATCGT
TGTCAGAAGTAAGTTGGCCGCAGTGTTATCACTCATGGTTATGGCAGCACTGCATAATTCTCTTACTGTC
ATGCCATCCGTAAGATGCTTTTCTGTGACTGGTGAGTACTCAACCAAGTCATTCTGAGAATAGTGTATGC
GGCGACCGAGTTGCTCTTGCCCGGCGTCAACACGGGATAATACCGCGCCACATAGCAGAACTTTAAAAGT
GCTCATCATTGGAAAACGTTCTTCGGGGCGAAAACTCTCAAGGATCTTACCGCTGTTGAGATCCAGTTCG
ATGTAACCCACTCGTGCACCCAACTGATCTTCAGCATCTTTTACTTTCACCAGCGTTTCTGGGTGAGCAA
AAACAGGAAGGCAAAATGCCGCAAAAAAGGGAATAAGGGCGACACGGAAATGTTGAATACTCATACTCTT
CCTTTTTCAATATTATTGAAGCATTTATCAGGGTTATTGTCTCATGAGCGGATACATATTTGAATGTATT
TAGAAAAATAAACAAATAGGGGTTCCGCGCACATTTCCCCGAAAAGTGCCACCTGACGTCTAAGAAACCA
TTATTATCATGACATTAACCTATAA
Features (pLannotate 1.2.2; 21 found; start..end, strand, type, name):
     43..120     +  promoter       lacIq promoter: lacI (mutant); In the lacIq allele, a single base change in the promoter boosts expression of the lacI gene about 10-fold.
    121..1203    +  CDS            lacI: lac repressor; lacI; The lac repressor binds to the lac operator to inhibit transcription in E. coli. This inhibition can be relieved by adding lactose or isopropyl-β-D-thiogalactopyranoside (IPTG).
   1216..1237    +  protein_bind   CAP binding site: CAP binding activates transcription in the presence of cAMP. E. coli catabolite activator protein
   1256..1273    +  promoter       tet promoter (fragment): E. coli promoter for tetracycline efflux protein gene
   1446..1474    +  promoter       tac promoter: strong E. coli promoter; hybrid between the trp and lac UV5 promoters
   1482..1498    +  protein_bind   lac operator: The lac repressor binds to the lac operator to inhibit transcription in E. coli. This inhibition can be relieved by adding lactose or isopropyl-β-D-thiogalactopyranoside (IPTG). lac repressor encoded by lacI
   1583..1600    +  CDS            6xHis: 6xHis affinity tag
   1616..2269    +  CDS            GST26_SCHJA: Experimental evidence at protein level: Swiss-Prot protein existence level 1. GST isoenzymes appear to play a central role in the parasite detoxification system. Other functions are also suspected including a role in increasing the solubility of haematin in the parasite gut. From Schistosoma japonicum (Blood fluke).
   2354..2536    +  CDS            GRAP2 (fragment): GRAP2_HUMAN - Also known as GADS, GRB2L, GRID. Experimental evidence at protein level: Swiss-Prot protein existence level 1. Interacts with SLP-76 to regulate NF-AT activation. Binds to tyrosine-phosphorylated shc. From Homo sapiens (Human).
   2552..2599    +  terminator     fd terminator (sequence withheld): central terminator from bacteriophage fd (Otsuka and Kunisawa, 1982)
   2604..2816    +  CDS            M13 gene III (fragment) (sequence partly withheld): pIII; III; minor coat protein
   2831..3301    +  CDS            M13 gene III (fragment) (sequence partly withheld): pIII; III; minor coat protein
   3323..3393    +  CDS            TcR (fragment): tetracycline efflux protein; tet; confers resistance to tetracycline
   3635..4015    -  CDS            YPB1_ECOLX: Protein predicted: Swiss-Prot protein existence level 4. From Escherichia coli.
   4032..4183    +  CDS            rop (fragment): Rop protein, which maintains plasmids at low copy number; rop
   4219..4647    -  rep_origin     f1 ori (sequence partly withheld): f1 bacteriophage origin of replication; arrow indicates direction of (+) strand synthesis
   4656..4695    +  CDS            rop (fragment): Rop protein, which maintains plasmids at low copy number; rop
   4797..4937    +  misc_feature   bom: basis of mobility region from pBR322
   5123..5710    -  rep_origin     ori: high-copy-number ColE1/pMB1/pBR322/pUC origin of replication
   5884..6741    -  CDS            bla: BLAT_ECOLX - Experimental evidence at protein level: Swiss-Prot protein existence level 1. TEM-type are the most prevalent beta-lactamases in enterobacteria; they hydrolyze the beta-lactam bond in susceptible beta-lactam antibiotics, thus conferring resistance to penicillins and cephalosporins. TEM-3 and TEM-4 are capable of hydrolyzing cefotaxime and ceftazidime. TEM-5 is capable of hydrolyzing ceftazidime. TEM-6 is capable of hydrolyzing ceftazidime and aztreonam. TEM-8/CAZ-2, TEM- 16/CAZ-7 and TEM-24/CAZ-6 are markedly active against ceftazidime. IRT- 4 shows resistance to beta-lactamase in
   6742..6846    -  promoter       AmpR promoter: bla
