[The description below was written by a language model from this plasmid's Addgene catalogue record and pLannotate feature annotations shown in this document.]
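Description:
pHH0103_GRAP2-2/2 is a 6.9 kb bacterial expression plasmid built on the pHH0103 backbone for producing and purifying an SH3 domain of human GRAP2 (also known as GADS or Mona) in E. coli. The "2/2" label presumably denotes the second of the protein's two SH3 domains, although the record does not spell this out. The plasmid replicates from a ColE1/pMB1-type origin accompanied by the pBR322 bom region. It is catalogued as low copy, although the rop gene is annotated only as two fragments split by an f1 phage origin. Selection is by ampicillin, through the TEM beta-lactamase gene and its own promoter.

The expression cassette is driven by the tac promoter with a downstream lac operator, and the plasmid carries lacI under the lacIq promoter, so transcription is repressed until it is induced with IPTG. The annotated reading frame begins with a 6xHis tag, followed by Schistosoma japonicum glutathione S-transferase and then the GRAP2 fragment. The insert is listed as 221 bp, of which 183 bp is annotated as GRAP2, and it was cloned between SfiI and NotI sites. The product is therefore an N-terminally His- and GST-tagged SH3 domain that can be purified by nickel or glutathione affinity.

A bacteriophage fd terminator lies just after the insert. Beyond it are fragments of M13 gene III, along with remnants of the tetracycline resistance gene and its promoter. Together with the f1 origin, these suggest descent from a phagemid display vector, and they do not appear to be part of the expressed fusion. The construct belongs to a collection of human SH3 domain clones made for a family-wide analysis of SH3 binding specificities.
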