Addgene plasmid #91368: pHH0103_GRAP2-2/2
Purpose: Protein expression and purification of human SH3 domain construct GRAP2-2/2
Depositing lab: Sachdev Sidhu. Depositing organization: University of Toronto. Publication: Comprehensive Analysis of the Human SH3 Domain Family Reveals a Wide Variety of Non-canonical Specificities. Teyra J, Huang H, Jain S, Guan X, Dong A, Liu Y, Tempel W, Min J, Tong Y, Kim PM, Bader GD, Sidhu SS. Structure. 2017 Oct 3;25(10):1598-1610.e3. doi: 10.1016/j.str.2017.07.017. Epub 2017 Sep 7. PubMed 28890361.
Backbone
  Vector backbone: pHH0103
  Vector type: Bacterial Expression
Growth in bacteria
  Bacterial resistance: Ampicillin, 100 μg/mL
  Growth temperature: 37°C
  Growth strain: DH5alpha
  Copy number: Low Copy
Gene/Insert
  Gene/Insert name: GRAP2-2/2
  Species: H. sapiens (human)
  Insert size (bp): 221
  Entrez Gene: GRAP2 (a.k.a. GADS, GRAP-2, GRB2L, GRBLG, GRID, GRPL, GrbX, Grf40, Mona, P38)
  Cloning method: Restriction Enzyme; 5′ cloning site Sfi1 (unknown if destroyed); 3′ cloning site Not1 (unknown if destroyed)
Terms and licenses: Academic/Nonprofit Terms; Industry Terms: Not Available to Industry
How to cite: pHH0103_GRAP2-2/2 was a gift from Sachdev Sidhu (Addgene plasmid # 91368 ; http://n2t.net/addgene:91368 ; RRID:Addgene_91368)
