>Addgene plasmid #91368 | pHH0103_GRAP2-2/2 | depositor partial sequence | sequence record 175856 | insert sequence
GGTACCGAATTCGGATCCGCGCGCTGCGTTGGGCACGTGCACTGTATGATTTCGAAGCCCTGGAAGATGA
TGAACTGGGTTTTCATTCCGGTGAAGTCGTTGAAGTTCTGGATTCCTCCAATCCATCTTGGTGGACCGGT
CGTCTGCATAACAAACTCGGTCTCTTTCCGGCAAACTATGTTGCACCAATGACCGCGGCCGCTAGCTAAG
TCGACGAGCTC
